Addgene plasmid #85212: LeGO-mOrange2
Purpose: Lentiviral vector expressing mOrange2 fluorescent protein driven by SFFV promoter
Depositing lab: Boris Fehse. Depositing organization: Universitaetsklinikum Hamburg-Eppendorf. Publication: Optical Barcoding for Single-Clone Tracking to Study Tumor Heterogeneity. Mohme M, Maire CL, Riecken K, Zapf S, Aranyossy T, Westphal M, Lamszus K, Fehse B. Mol Ther. 2017 Jan 18. pii: S1525-0016(16)45496-1. doi: 10.1016/j.ymthe.2016.12.014. PubMed 28109958.
Backbone
  Vector backbone: LeGO vector
  Backbone size w/o insert (bp): 6417
  Total vector size (bp): 7128
  Vector type: Mammalian Expression, Lentiviral, Cre/Lox
Growth in bacteria
  Bacterial resistance: Ampicillin, 100 μg/mL
  Growth temperature: 37°C
  Growth strain: NEB Stable
  Copy number: High Copy
Gene/Insert
  Gene/Insert name: mOrange2
  Species: Synthetic
  Insert size (bp): 711
  Promoter: SFFV
  Cloning method: Restriction Enzyme; 5′ cloning site BamHI (not destroyed); 3′ cloning site EcoRI (not destroyed)
  Sequencing primers: 5′ GAGCTCACAACCCCTCACTC
Resource information
  A portion of this plasmid was derived from a plasmid made by: mOrange2 cDNA was derived from Addgene plasmid #30175. The lenti backbone is a derivative of pLentiLox3.7 (Addgene plasmid #11795) developed at the MIT (http://web.mit.edu/jacks-lab/protocols/pll37.htm).
Terms and licenses: Academic/Nonprofit Terms; Industry Terms: Not Available to Industry
Depositor comments: HIV-1 derived third generation lentiviral vector for stable cell marking. Use second generation (like psPAX2) or third generation (like pMDLg/pRRE + pRSV-Rev) systems for packaging in addition to a VSV-G expressing plasmid (or another envelope protein). Please visit the LeGO-Vector home page for more information: http://www.LentiGO-Vectors.de The BsrGI site of mOrange2 can be used to fuse an antibiotic resistance to the fluorescent protein following the building block principle of the LeGO vector system. More information is available on the LeGO website and in the following publications. More references: Weber et al., Molecular Therapy, 2008: http://www.nature.com/mt/journal/v16/n4/full/mt20086a.html Weber et al., Gene Therapy, 2010: http://www.nature.com/gt/journal/v17/n4/full/gt2009149a.html
How to cite: LeGO-mOrange2 was a gift from Boris Fehse (Addgene plasmid # 85212 ; http://n2t.net/addgene:85212 ; RRID:Addgene_85212)
