[The description below was written by a language model from this plasmid's Addgene catalogue record and pLannotate feature annotations shown in this document.]
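Description:
LeGO-mOrange2 is an HIV-1-derived, third-generation lentiviral vector from the LeGO ("Lentiviral Gene Ontology") series, whose backbone descends from pLentiLox3.7. It is intended for stable fluorescent marking of mammalian cells. The 7.1 kb plasmid is propagated in E. coli through a high-copy ColE1/pUC-type origin and selected with ampicillin via the β-lactamase gene.

In the packaging cell, the viral genome is transcribed from a CMV enhancer/promoter fused to a truncated 5' LTR, which makes genomic RNA production Tat-independent. This is followed by the Ψ packaging signal with a partial gag sequence, the Rev response element for Rev-dependent nuclear export, and the cPPT/CTS, which aids nuclear import of the reverse-transcribed genome. The payload is a 711 bp mOrange2 coding sequence, an orange fluorescent protein derived from Discosoma, cloned between retained BamHI and EcoRI sites and driven by the spleen focus-forming virus (SFFV) LTR promoter. Two loxP sites in the same orientation flank the promoter–reporter cassette, so Cre recombinase can excise it from the integrated provirus. A WPRE downstream enhances transcript stability and expression, and the genome ends in a second truncated LTR preceded by a residual nef fragment.

All viral proteins must be supplied in trans by second- or third-generation packaging plasmids plus an envelope plasmid such as VSV-G. The depositor notes that the BsrGI site in mOrange2 allows in-frame fusion of an antibiotic resistance gene, following the modular LeGO design. The associated publication used such vectors for optical barcoding, where combinations of fluorescent colours track individual clones in studies of tumour heterogeneity.
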