Features (pLannotate 1.2.2; 22 found; start..end, strand, type, name):
     31..83      -  misc_feature   bom (fragment): basis of mobility region from pBR322
    238..617     +  enhancer       CMV enhancer: human cytomegalovirus immediate early enhancer
    618..817     +  promoter       CMV promoter: human cytomegalovirus (CMV) immediate early promoter
    835..1015    +  LTR            5' LTR (truncated): truncated 5' long terminal repeat (LTR) from HIV-1
   1062..1187    +  misc_feature   HIV-1 Ψ: packaging signal of human immunodeficiency virus type 1
   1171..1509    +  CDS            HIV-1 gag (fragment): gag protein from human immunodeficiency virus 1; gag
   1686..1919    +  misc_feature   RRE: The Rev response element (RRE) of HIV-1 allows for Rev-dependent mRNA export from the nucleus to the cytoplasm.
   2296..2396    +  CDS            Rev (fragment): human immunodeficiency virus 1 (HIV-1) Rev protein; rev; enhances nuclear export of unspliced and incompletely spliced viral mRNAs
   2446..2563    +  misc_feature   cPPT/CTS: central polypurine tract and central termination sequence of HIV-1
   2621..2645    -  misc_feature   MCS (fragment): pBluescript multiple cloning site
   2680..2713    +  protein_bind   loxP: Cre-mediated recombination occurs in the 8-bp core sequence (GCATACAT). Cre recombinase
   2780..3186    +  promoter       SFFV promoter: spleen focus-forming virus long terminal repeat (LTR) promoter
   3198..3905    +  CDS            mOrange2: mOrange2 is a basic (constitutively fluorescent) orange fluorescent protein published in 2008, derived from Discosoma sp.. It has high acid sensitivity.
   3928..3961    +  protein_bind   loxP: Cre-mediated recombination occurs in the 8-bp core sequence (GCATACAT). Cre recombinase
   3994..4017    +  misc_feature   MCS (fragment): pBluescript multiple cloning site
   4017..4605    +  misc_feature   WPRE: woodchuck hepatitis virus posttranscriptional regulatory element
   4606..4625    +  misc_feature   MCS (fragment): pBluescript multiple cloning site
   4627..5127    +  CDS            nef (fragment): NEF_HV1LA - Experimental evidence at protein level: Swiss-Prot protein existence level 1. Extracellular Nef protein targets CD4(+) T-lymphocytes for apoptosis by interacting with CXCR4 surface receptors. From Human immunodeficiency virus type 1 group M subtype B (isolate Lai) (HIV-1).
   5134..5314    +  LTR            5' LTR (truncated): truncated 5' long terminal repeat (LTR) from HIV-1
   5376..5964    -  rep_origin     ori: high-copy-number ColE1/pMB1/pBR322/pUC origin of replication
   6135..6995    -  CDS            AmpR: β-lactamase; bla; confers resistance to ampicillin, carbenicillin, and related antibiotics
   6996..7100    -  promoter       AmpR promoter: bla
>Addgene plasmid #85212 | LeGO-mOrange2 | depositor full sequence | sequence record 164361 | LeGO-mOrange2 sequence 7128 bps
GTCGACGGATCGGGAGATCTCCCGATCCCCTATGGTGCACTCTCAGTACAATCTGCTCTGATGCCGCATA
GTTAAGCCAGTATCTGCTCCCTGCTTGTGTGTTGGAGGTCGCTGAGTAGTGCGCGAGCAAAATTTAAGCT
ACAACAAGGCAAGGCTTGACCGACAATTGCATGAAGAATCTGCTTAGGGTTAGGCGTTTTGCGCTGCTTC
GCGATGTACGGGCCAGATATACGCGTTGACATTGATTATTGACTAGTTATTAATAGTAATCAATTACGGG
GTCATTAGTTCATAGCCCATATATGGAGTTCCGCGTTACATAACTTACGGTAAATGGCCCGCCTGGCTGA
CCGCCCAACGACCCCCGCCCATTGACGTCAATAATGACGTATGTTCCCATAGTAACGCCAATAGGGACTT
TCCATTGACGTCAATGGGTGGAGTATTTACGGTAAACTGCCCACTTGGCAGTACATCAAGTGTATCATAT
GCCAAGTACGCCCCCTATTGACGTCAATGACGGTAAATGGCCCGCCTGGCATTATGCCCAGTACATGACC
TTATGGGACTTTCCTACTTGGCAGTACATCTACGTATTAGTCATCGCTATTACCATGGTGATGCGGTTTT
GGCAGTACATCAATGGGCGTGGATAGCGGTTTGACTCACGGGGATTTCCAAGTCTCCACCCCATTGACGT
CAATGGGAGTTTGTTTTGGCACCAAAATCAACGGGACTTTCCAAAATGTCGTAACAACTCCGCCCCATTG
ACGCAAATGGGCGGTAGGCGTGTACGGTGGGAGGTCTATATAAGCAGCGCGTTTTGCCTGTACTGGGTCT
CTCTGGTTAGACCAGATCTGAGCCTGGGAGCTCTCTGGCTAACTAGGGAACCCACTGCTTAAGCCTCAAT
AAAGCTTGCCTTGAGTGCTTCAAGTAGTGTGTGCCCGTCTGTTGTGTGACTCTGGTAACTAGAGATCCCT
CAGACCCTTTTAGTCAGTGTGGAAAATCTCTAGCAGTGGCGCCCGAACAGGGACTTGAAAGCGAAAGGGA
AACCAGAGGAGCTCTCTCGACGCAGGACTCGGCTTGCTGAAGCGCGCACGGCAAGAGGCGAGGGGCGGCG
ACTGGTGAGTACGCCAAAAATTTTGACTAGCGGAGGCTAGAAGGAGAGAGATGGGTGCGAGAGCGTCAGT
ATTAAGCGGGGGAGAATTAGATCGCGATGGGAAAAAATTCGGTTAAGGCCAGGGGGAAAGAAAAAATATA
AATTAAAACATATAGTATGGGCAAGCAGGGAGCTAGAACGATTCGCAGTTAATCCTGGCCTGTTAGAAAC
ATCAGAAGGCTGTAGACAAATACTGGGACAGCTACAACCATCCCTTCAGACAGGATCAGAAGAACTTAGA
TCATTATATAATACAGTAGCAACCCTCTATTGTGTGCATCAAAGGATAGAGATAAAAGACACCAAGGAAG
CTTTAGACAAGATAGAGGAAGAGCAAAACAAAAGTAAGACCACCGCACAGCAAGCGGCCGGCCGCGCTGA
TCTTCAGACCTGGAGGAGGAGATATGAGGGACAATTGGAGAAGTGAATTATATAAATATAAAGTAGTAAA
AATTGAACCATTAGGAGTAGCACCCACCAAGGCAAAGAGAAGAGTGGTGCAGAGAGAAAAAAGAGCAGTG
GGAATAGGAGCTTTGTTCCTTGGGTTCTTGGGAGCAGCAGGAAGCACTATGGGCGCAGCGTCAATGACGC
TGACGGTACAGGCCAGACAATTATTGTCTGGTATAGTGCAGCAGCAGAACAATTTGCTGAGGGCTATTGA
GGCGCAACAGCATCTGTTGCAACTCACAGTCTGGGGCATCAAGCAGCTCCAGGCAAGAATCCTGGCTGTG
GAAAGATACCTAAAGGATCAACAGCTCCTGGGGATTTGGGGTTGCTCTGGAAAACTCATTTGCACCACTG
CTGTGCCTTGGAATGCTAGTTGGAGTAATAAATCTCTGGAACAGATTTGGAATCACACGACCTGGATGGA
GTGGGACAGAGAAATTAACAATTACACAAGCTTAATACACTCCTTAATTGAAGAATCGCAAAACCAGCAA
GAAAAGAATGAACAAGAATTATTGGAATTAGATAAATGGGCAAGTTTGTGGAATTGGTTTAACATAACAA
ATTGGCTGTGGTATATAAAATTATTCATAATGATAGTAGGAGGCTTGGTAGGTTTAAGAATAGTTTTTGC
TGTACTTTCTATAGTGAATAGAGTTAGGCAGGGATATTCACCATTATCGTTTCAGACCCACCTCCCAACC
CCGAGGGGACCCGACAGGCCCGAAGGAATAGAAGAAGAAGGTGGAGAGAGAGACAGAGACAGATCCATTC
GATTAGTGAACGGATCGGCACTGCGTGCGCCAATTCTGCAGACAAATGGCAGTATTCATCCACAATTTTA
AAAGAAAAGGGGGGATTGGGGGGTACAGTGCAGGGGAAAGAATAGTAGACATAATAGCAACAGACATACA
AACTAAAGAATTACAAAAACAAATTACAAAAATTCAAAATTTTCGGGTTTATTACAGGGACAGCAGAGAT
CCAGTTTGGTTAGTACCGGGCCCGCTCTAGTCGAGGTCGACGGTATCGATAAGCTCGCTTCACGAGATTC
CAGCAGGTCGAGGGACCTAATAACTTCGTATAGCATACATTATACGAAGTTATATTAAGGGTTCCAAGCT
TAAGCGGCCGCTGAAAGACCCCACCTGTAGGTTTGGCAAGCTAGCTGCAGTAACGCCATTTTGCAAGGCA
TGGAAAAATACCAAACCAAGAATAGAGAAGTTCAGATCAAGGGCGGGTACATGAAAATAGCTAACGTTGG
GCCAAACAGGATATCTGCGGTGAGCAGTTTCGGCCCCGGCCCGGGGCCAAGAACAGATGGTCACCGCAGT
TTCGGCCCCGGCCCGAGGCCAAGAACAGATGGTCCCCAGATATGGCCCAACCCTCAGCAGTTTCTTAAGA
CCCATCAGATGTTTCCAGGCTCCCCCAAGGACCTGAAATGACCCTGCGCCTTATTTGAATTAACCAATCA
GCCTGCTTCTCGCTTCTGTTCGCGCGCTTCTGCTTCCCGAGCTCTATAAAAGAGCTCACAACCCCTCACT
CGGCGCGCCAGTCCTCCGATTGACTGAGTCGCCCGGATCCCGCCACCATGGTGAGCAAGGGCGAGGAGAA
TAACATGGCCATCATCAAGGAGTTCATGCGCTTCAAGGTGCGCATGGAGGGCTCCGTGAACGGCCACGAG
TTCGAGATCGAGGGCGAGGGCGAGGGCCGCCCCTACGAGGGCTTTCAGACCGCTAAGCTGAAGGTGACCA
AGGGTGGCCCCCTGCCCTTCGCCTGGGACATCCTGTCCCCTCATTTCACCTACGGCTCCAAGGCCTACGT
GAAGCACCCCGCCGACATCCCCGACTACTTCAAGCTGTCCTTCCCCGAGGGCTTCAAGTGGGAGCGCGTG
ATGAACTACGAGGACGGCGGCGTGGTGACCGTGACCCAGGACTCCTCCCTGCAGGACGGCGAGTTCATCT
ACAAGGTGAAGCTGCGCGGCACCAACTTCCCCTCCGACGGCCCCGTAATGCAGAAGAAGACCATGGGCTG
GGAGGCCTCCTCCGAGCGGATGTACCCCGAGGACGGCGCCCTGAAGGGCAAGATCAAGATGAGGCTGAAG
CTGAAGGACGGCGGCCACTACACCTCCGAGGTCAAGACCACCTACAAGGCCAAGAAGCCCGTGCAGCTGC
CCGGCGCCTACATCGTCGACATCAAGTTGGACATCACCTCCCACAACGAGGACTACACCATCGTGGAACA
GTACGAACGCGCCGAGGGCCGCCACTCCACCGGCGGCATGGACGAGCTGTACAAGTAAGAATTCGTCGAG
GGACCTAATAACTTCGTATAGCATACATTATACGAAGTTATACATGTTTAAGGGTTCCGGTTCCACTAGG
TACAATTCGATATCAAGCTTATCGATAATCAACCTCTGGATTACAAAATTTGTGAAAGATTGACTGGTAT
TCTTAACTATGTTGCTCCTTTTACGCTATGTGGATACGCTGCTTTAATGCCTTTGTATCATGCTATTGCT
TCCCGTATGGCTTTCATTTTCTCCTCCTTGTATAAATCCTGGTTGCTGTCTCTTTATGAGGAGTTGTGGC
CCGTTGTCAGGCAACGTGGCGTGGTGTGCACTGTGTTTGCTGACGCAACCCCCACTGGTTGGGGCATTGC
CACCACCTGTCAGCTCCTTTCCGGGACTTTCGCTTTCCCCCTCCCTATTGCCACGGCGGAACTCATCGCC
GCCTGCCTTGCCCGCTGCTGGACAGGGGCTCGGCTGTTGGGCACTGACAATTCCGTGGTGTTGTCGGGGA
AATCATCGTCCTTTCCTTGGCTGCTCGCCTGTGTTGCCACCTGGATTCTGCGCGGGACGTCCTTCTGCTA
CGTCCCTTCGGCCCTCAATCCAGCGGACCTTCCTTCCCGCGGCCTGCTGCCGGCTCTGCGGCCTCTTCCG
CGTCTTCGCCTTCGCCCTCAGACGAGTCGGATCTCCCTTTGGGCCGCCTCCCCGCATCGATACCGTCGAC
CTCGATCGAGACCTAGAAAAACATGGAGCAATCACAAGTAGCAATACAGCAGCTACCAATGCTGATTGTG
CCTGGCTAGAAGCACAAGAGGAGGAGGAGGTGGGTTTTCCAGTCACACCTCAGGTACCTTTAAGACCAAT
GACTTACAAGGCAGCTGTAGATCTTAGCCACTTTTTAAAAGAAAAGGGGGGACTGGAAGGGCTAATTCAC
TCCCAACGAAGACAAGATATCCTTGATCTGTGGATCTACCACACACAAGGCTACTTCCCTGATTGGCAGA
ACTACACACCAGGGCCAGGGATCAGATATCCACTGACCTTTGGATGGTGCTACAAGCTAGTACCAGTTGA
GCAAGAGAAGGTAGAAGAAGCCAATGAAGGAGAGAACACCCGCTTGTTACACCCTGTGAGCCTGCATGGG
ATGGATGACCCGGAGAGAGAAGTATTAGAGTGGAGGTTTGACAGCCGCCTAGCATTTCATCACATGGCCC
GAGAGCTGCATCCGGACTGTACTGGGTCTCTCTGGTTAGACCAGATCTGAGCCTGGGAGCTCTCTGGCTA
ACTAGGGAACCCACTGCTTAAGCCTCAATAAAGCTTGCCTTGAGTGCTTCAAGTAGTGTGTGCCCGTCTG
TTGTGTGACTCTGGTAACTAGAGATCCCTCAGACCCTTTTAGTCAGTGTGGAAAATCTCTAGCAGCATGT
GAGCAAAAGGCCAGCAAAAGGCCAGGAACCGTAAAAAGGCCGCGTTGCTGGCGTTTTTCCATAGGCTCCG
CCCCCCTGACGAGCATCACAAAAATCGACGCTCAAGTCAGAGGTGGCGAAACCCGACAGGACTATAAAGA
TACCAGGCGTTTCCCCCTGGAAGCTCCCTCGTGCGCTCTCCTGTTCCGACCCTGCCGCTTACCGGATACC
TGTCCGCCTTTCTCCCTTCGGGAAGCGTGGCGCTTTCTCATAGCTCACGCTGTAGGTATCTCAGTTCGGT
GTAGGTCGTTCGCTCCAAGCTGGGCTGTGTGCACGAACCCCCCGTTCAGCCCGACCGCTGCGCCTTATCC
GGTAACTATCGTCTTGAGTCCAACCCGGTAAGACACGACTTATCGCCACTGGCAGCAGCCACTGGTAACA
GGATTAGCAGAGCGAGGTATGTAGGCGGTGCTACAGAGTTCTTGAAGTGGTGGCCTAACTACGGCTACAC
TAGAAGAACAGTATTTGGTATCTGCGCTCTGCTGAAGCCAGTTACCTTCGGAAAAAGAGTTGGTAGCTCT
TGATCCGGCAAACAAACCACCGCTGGTAGCGGTGGTTTTTTTGTTTGCAAGCAGCAGATTACGCGCAGAA
AAAAAGGATCTCAAGAAGATCCTTTGATCTTTTCTACGGGGTCTGACGCTCAGTGGAACGAAAACTCACG
TTAAGGGATTTTGGTCATGAGATTATCAAAAAGGATCTTCACCTAGATCCTTTTAAATTAAAAATGAAGT
TTTAAATCAATCTAAAGTATATATGAGTAAACTTGGTCTGACAGTTACCAATGCTTAATCAGTGAGGCAC
CTATCTCAGCGATCTGTCTATTTCGTTCATCCATAGTTGCCTGACTCCCCGTCGTGTAGATAACTACGAT
ACGGGAGGGCTTACCATCTGGCCCCAGTGCTGCAATGATACCGCGAGACCCACGCTCACCGGCTCCAGAT
TTATCAGCAATAAACCAGCCAGCCGGAAGGGCCGAGCGCAGAAGTGGTCCTGCAACTTTATCCGCCTCCA
TCCAGTCTATTAATTGTTGCCGGGAAGCTAGAGTAAGTAGTTCGCCAGTTAATAGTTTGCGCAACGTTGT
TGCCATTGCTACAGGCATCGTGGTGTCACGCTCGTCGTTTGGTATGGCTTCATTCAGCTCCGGTTCCCAA
CGATCAAGGCGAGTTACATGATCCCCCATGTTGTGCAAAAAAGCGGTTAGCTCCTTCGGTCCTCCGATCG
TTGTCAGAAGTAAGTTGGCCGCAGTGTTATCACTCATGGTTATGGCAGCACTGCATAATTCTCTTACTGT
CATGCCATCCGTAAGATGCTTTTCTGTGACTGGTGAGTACTCAACCAAGTCATTCTGAGAATAGTGTATG
CGGCGACCGAGTTGCTCTTGCCCGGCGTCAATACGGGATAATACCGCGCCACATAGCAGAACTTTAAAAG
TGCTCATCATTGGAAAACGTTCTTCGGGGCGAAAACTCTCAAGGATCTTACCGCTGTTGAGATCCAGTTC
GATGTAACCCACTCGTGCACCCAACTGATCTTCAGCATCTTTTACTTTCACCAGCGTTTCTGGGTGAGCA
AAAACAGGAAGGCAAAATGCCGCAAAAAAGGGAATAAGGGCGACACGGAAATGTTGAATACTCATACTCT
TCCTTTTTCAATATTATTGAAGCATTTATCAGGGTTATTGTCTCATGAGCGGATACATATTTGAATGTAT
TTAGAAAAATAAACAAATAGGGGTTCCGCGCACATTTCCCCGAAAAGTGCCACCTGAC
