>Addgene plasmid #85212 | LeGO-mOrange2 | addgene partial sequence | sequence record 169045 | CMV-F 5'-CGCAAATGGGCGGTAGGCGTG-3'
CGCGTTTTGCCTGTACTGGGTCTCTCTGGTTAGACCAGATCTGAGCCTGGGAGCTCTCTGGCTAACTAGG
GAACCCACTGCTTAAGCCTCAATAAAGCTTGCCTTGAGTGCTTCAAGTAGTGTGTGCCCGTCTGTTGTGT
GACTCTGGTAACTAGAGATCCCTCAGACCCTTTTAGTCAGTGTGGAAAATCTCTAGCAGTGGCGCCCGAA
CAGGGACTTGAAAGCGAAAGGGAAACCAGAGGAGCTCTCTCGACGCAGGACTCGGCTTGCTGAAGCGCGC
ACGGCAAGAGGCGAGGGGCGGCGACTGGTGAGTACGCCAAAAATTTTGACTAGCGGAGGCTAGAAGGAGA
GAGATGGGTGCGAGAGCGTCAGTATTAAGCGGGGGAGAATTAGATCGCGATGGGAAAAAATTCGGTTAAG
GCCAGGGGGAAAGAAAAAATATAAATTAAAACATATAGTATGGGCAAGCAGGGAGCTAGAACGATTCGCA
GTTAATCCTGGCCTGTTAGAAACATCAGAAGGCTGTAGACAAATACTGGGACAGCTACAACCATCCCTTC
AGACAGGATCAGAAGAACTTAGATCATTATATAATACAGTAGCAACCCTCTATTGTGTGCATCAAAGGAT
AGAGATAAAAGACACCAAGGAAGCTTTAGACAAGATAGAGGAAGAGCAAAACAAAAGTAAGACCACCGCA
CAGCAAGCGGCCGGCCGCTGATCTTCAGACCTGGAGGAGGAGATATGAGGGACAATTGGAGAAGTGAATT
ATATAAATATAAAGTAGTAAAAATTGAACCATTAGGAGTAGCACCCACCAAGGCAAAGAGAAGAGTGGTG
CAGAGAGAAAAAAGAGCAGTGGGAATAGGAGCTTTGTTCCTTGGGTTCTTGGGAGCAG
