>Addgene plasmid #85212 | LeGO-mOrange2 | addgene partial sequence | sequence record 169047 | SFFVpro-F 5'-CTTCTGCTTCCCGAGCTCTA-3'
CCTCACTCGGCGCGCCAGTCCTCCGATTGACTGAGTCGCCCGGATCCCGCCACCATGGTGAGCAAGGGCG
AGGAGAATAACATGGCCATCATCAAGGAGTTCATGCGCTTCAAGGTGCGCATGGAGGGCTCCGTGAACGG
CCACGAGTTCGAGATCGAGGGCGAGGGCGAGGGCCGCCCCTACGAGGGCTTTCAGACCGCTAAGCTGAAG
GTGACCAAGGGTGGCCCCCTGCCCTTCGCCTGGGACATCCTGTCCCCTCATTTCACCTACGGCTCCAAGG
CCTACGTGAAGCACCCCGCCGACATCCCCGACTACTTCAAGCTGTCCTTCCCCGAGGGCTTCAAGTGGGA
GCGCGTGATGAACTACGAGGACGGCGGCGTGGTGACCGTGACCCAGGACTCCTCCCTGCAGGACGGCGAG
TTCATCTACAAGGTGAAGCTGCGCGGCACCAACTTCCCCTCCGACGGCCCCGTGATGCAGAAGAAGACCA
TGGGCTGGGAGGCCTCCTCCGAGCGGATGTACCCCGAGGACGGTGCCCTGAAGGGCAAGATCAAGATGAG
GCTGAAGCTGAAGGACGGCGGCCACTACACCTCCGAGGTCAAGACCACCTACAAGGCCAAGAAGCCCGTG
CAGCTGCCCGGCGCCTACATCGTCGACATCAAGTTGGACATCACCTCCCACAACGAGGACTACACCATCG
TGGAACAGTACGAACGCGCCGAGGGCCGCCACTCCACCGGCGGCATGGACGAGCTGTACAAGTAAGAATT
CGTCGAGGGACCTAATAACTTCGTATAGCATACATTATACGAAGTTATACATGTTTAAGGGTTCCGGTTC
CACTAGGTACAATTCGATATCAAGCTTATCGATAATCAACCTCTGGATTACAAAATTTGTGAAAGATTGA
CTGGTATTCTTAACTATGTTGCTCCTTTTACGCTATGTGGATACGCTGCTTTAATGCCTTTGTATCATGC
TATTGCTTCCCGT
